>Addgene plasmid #235485 | pHK001.3QS | addgene full sequence | sequence record 469658 | Addgene NGS Result
TTCGTTTACAGAGCAGGAGATTACGACGATCGTAAAAGGATCTCAAGAAGATCCTTTACGGATTCCCGAC
ACCATCACTCTAGAGAATTCATAGGATAGATTCTGGAAACTTTACCGTCCGAGCTCAGGCTTACCTTACT
CGAGCAATAAACAGTTGATAGGGCTTCTCCGTTACCATGGTTCAGCCAAAAAACTTAAGACCGCCGGTCT
TGTCCACTACCTTGCAGTAATGCGGTGGACAGGATCGGCGGTTTTCTTTTCTCTTCTCAATTCTTCTGAC
CTGTAACGAATAATAGATAGTAAAGTAGTCTCCGATTGAGTTTTCTCTGCCGAGTCCCACCCAGTTCTGT
GATTTCAGTAAGTTGGTAATTGATACACTGTTGCGAGAACTGCTGCCTGGTAGTAGATAGGTTGTTATTG
AGTAAGAAGGTAAAGTGAACGAAATCCCTGAAACTGAGACTGTAGAAAATAAGCTTCTATTACCAATTAC
GTCGCGTCATGCGGATCCTATAGGGATTGATGATGCGCAATTGAACAGCCCGCGACGCGGCGGCCGAGAT
CGTGGTGCAGCCGAGCCTGAAGCGGGCGGTTTTCAGGTAATCGCGTGTGGTATGCTCTGATATGCCCAGG
ATGACCGAAATATCCTTGTAATCCTTGCCGAGGGCGGTCCAGTGCAGACACTCGATCTCGCGCGGCGACA
ATGCCGGCACCGGATCGTTTTCGCCATGCAGCTCATATACGGCCTTGCGGTGGATCAGATGGGCGATCTC
GATCCACTCATTGCGGCAGCGGCGCACGAGCTCGGTCCATTCGTCGGCCGGTATATGGGCATTCAGCGAC
AGCAGGGCGCGGCGCTGCGCCTTGTCGGCGACGGGGATGGAGTAGCCATTGTCATCGATGCCGTGTTTCT
GGGCGTCGACCAGCATGGCATAGGCCTCCGGCGTCGGTTCGACCTCGCTCCAGTCGAAGGGCAGCTGGCG
TTCGAAGCCCTGCTTGATGATCGGATCGACCTTCACATAGCAGTTGAGGAGGTAACGGGAAACCCAGGCA
TCCGGATAGGTGGTGCGCACGAAGGGCGAATCGATCTTGCTCGCGATTGTCTGGGCGAGATGGTAGGTGA
CGAAATCGAGGTTATATTCCGCCTGGAGAATACGGATGGCGGCATCCACGTTGGCCGCCGCTTTGATCTG
TTCGAACGCGGACTCGAACTTTTCGCTATAGGTATTCTCAATCATATTCACCACCCTGAATTGACTCTCT
TCCGGGCGCTATCATGCCATACCGCGAAAGGTTTTGCGCCATTCGATGGCGCGCCGCCATTGGACCAAAA
CGAGAGCCGAATCGCACTTATTTACAGTAGTTCAGCCTGCGGTCCGGGACATGCTCTGATCCCCCTCATC
TGGGGGGGCCTATCTGAGGGAATTTCCGATCCGGCTCGCCTGAACCATTCTGCTTTCCACGAACTTGAAA
ACGCTAGTCGCTGGGACGCCCGCTATTACACTCGTCGTTGGAAACTGAAGATCAGCCTGCGGTCCGGGTT
CACTGCCGTATAGGCAGTGACTGAGCTAGTGTACTCTGTTTCAGAGCTATGCTGGAAACAGCATAGCAAG
TTGAAATAAGGCTAGTCCGTTATCAACTTGAAAAAGTGGCACCGAGTCGGTGCGTTCACTGCCGTATAGG
CAGTCGCTGGGACGCCCGCCTGCAGGCTCGGTACCAAATTCCAGAAAAGAGGCCTCCCGAAAGGGGGGCC
TTTTTTCGTTTTGGTCCTAATAGATAAAGGATAGGTCTGGTAGTGTTGTTCGTTCTCGCAGGTAAATCAA
TAATACTCAGCAGTTCCGTAGACTTTTCAGTGGGACAGGGTAGCGATAACAGATAGATTGTAATAAGACA
CAGTAGGTGCTCGTAGTTGCGTGAAGAGAACCGCTCAGGAAATCCAGTCAGAAGTATTGGTAATCGTTGA
AAACTCAGTCGACCAGCCTGCGGTCCGGTTGACAGCTAGCTCAGTCCTAGGTATAATGCTAGCTCGCTGG
GACGCCCGGTAGTGCTTATCAGACCCAATACTGTTGAACAGCCTGCGGTCCGGCCAAGAGTACACTAGCT
CAGTCATCGCTGGGACGCCCGTAGAACTCTGTGAGGATAAAGTCTCCCTTACAGCCTGCGGTCCGGGTTC
ACTGCCGTATAGGCAGTAATTTTGTTTAACTTTAAGAAGGAGATATACATATGGTGAGCAAGGGCGAGGA
GGATAACATGGCCATCATCAAGGAGTTCATGCGCTTCAAGGTGCACATGGAGGGCTCCGTGAACGGCCAC
GAGTTCGAGATCGAGGGCGAGGGCGAGGGCCGCCCCTACGAGGGCACCCAGACCGCCAAGCTGAAGGTGA
CCAAGGGTGGCCCCCTGCCCTTCGCCTGGGACATCCTGTCCCCTCAGTTCATGTACGGCTCCAAGGCCTA
CGTGAAGCACCCCGCCGACATCCCCGACTACTTGAAGCTGTCCTTCCCCGAGGGCTTCAAGTGGGAGCGC
GTGATGAACTTCGAGGACGGCGGCGTGGTGACCGTGACCCAGGACTCCTCTCTGCAGGACGGCGAGTTCA
TCTACAAGGTGAAGCTGCGCGGCACCAACTTCCCCTCCGACGGCCCCGTAATGCAGAAGAAGACTATGGG
CTGGGAGGCCTCCTCCGAGCGGATGTACCCCGAGGACGGCGCGCTGAAGGGCGAGATCAAGCAGAGGCTG
AAGCTGAAGGACGGCGGCCACTACGACGCTGAAGTCAAGACCACCTACAAGGCCAAGAAGCCCGTGCAGC
TGCCCGGCGCGTACAACGTCAACATCAAGTTGGACATCACCTCCCACAACGAGGACTACACCATCGTGGA
ACAGTACGAACGCGCCGAGGGCCGCCACTCCACCGGCGGCATGGACGAGCTGTACAAGTAATAATCGCTG
GGACGCCCGGCGGCCGCGGAAACACAGAAAAAAGCCCGCACCTGACAGTGCGGGCTTTTTTTTTCGACCA
AAGGTAGCGAACGACGAGTCACTGTTGAGGATAAATACTTTCTCTACTAGGCGCCTGTTACACAGGTCCT
CAGCGGCGCGCCTTTGTCGGTGAACGCTCTCCTGAGTAGGACAAATCCGCCGGGAGCGGATTTGAACGTT
GTGAAGCAACGGCCCGGAGGGTGGCGGGCAGGACGCCCGCCATAAACTGCCAGGCATCAAACTAAGCAGA
AGGCCATCCTGACGGATGGCCTTTTTGCGTTTCAGATCTACCGGTAAACCAGCAATAGACATAAGCGGCT
ATTTAACGACCCTGCCCTGAACCGACGACAAGCTGACGACCGGGTCTCCGCAAGTGGCACTTTTCGGGGA
AATGTGCGCGGAACCCCTATTTGTTTATTTTTCTAAATACATTCAAATATGTATCCGCTCATGAATTAAT
TCTTAGAAAAACTCATCGAGCATCAAATGAAACTGCAATTTATTCATATCAGGATTATCAATACCATATT
TTTGAAAAAGCCGTTTCTGTAATGAAGGAGAAAACTCACCGAGGCAGTTCCATAGGATGGCAAGATCCTG
GTATCGGTCTGCGATTCCGACTCGTCCAACATCAATACAACCTATTAATTTCCCCTCGTCAAAAATAAGG
TTATCAAGTGAGAAATCACCATGAGTGACGACTGAATCCGGTGAGAATGGCAAAAGTTTATGCATTTCTT
TCCAGACTTGTTCAACAGGCCAGCCATTACGCTCGTCATCAAAATCACTCGCATCAACCAAACCGTTATT
CATTCGTGATTGCGCCTGAGCGAGACGAAATACGCGGTCGCTGTTAAAAGGACAATTACAAACAGGAATC
GAATGCAACCGGCGCAGGAACACTGCCAGCGCATCAACAATATTTTCACCTGAATCAGGATATTCTTCTA
ATACCTGGAATGCTGTTTTCCCGGGGATCGCAGTGGTGAGTAACCATGCATCATCAGGAGTACGGATAAA
ATGCTTGATGGTCGGAAGAGGCATAAATTCCGTCAGCCAGTTTAGTCTGACCATCTCATCTGTAACATCA
TTGGCAACGCTACCTTTGCCATGTTTCAGAAACAACTCTGGCGCATCGGGCTTCCCATACAATCGATAGA
TTGTCGCACCTGATTGCCCGACATTATCGCGAGCCCATTTATACCCATATAAATCAGCATCCATGTTGGA
ATTTAATCGCGGCCTAGAGCAAGACGTTTCCCGTTGAATATGGCTCATACTCTTCCTTTTTCAATATTAT
TGAAGCATTTATCAGGGTTATTGTCTCATGAGCGGATACATATTTGAATGTATTTAGAAAAATAAACAAA
TAGGCATGCTAGCGCAGAAACGTCCTAGAAGATGCCAGGAGGATACTTAGCAGAGAGACAATAAGGCCGG
AGCGAAGCCGTTTTTCCATAGGCTCCGCCCCCCTGACGAACATCACGAAATCTGACGCTCAAATCAGTGG
TGGCGAAACCCGACAGGACTATAAAGATACCAGGCGTTTCCCCCTGATGGCTCCCTCTTGCGCTCTCCTG
TTCCCGTCCTGCGGCGTCCGTGTTGTGGTGGAGGCTTTACCCAAATCACCACGTCCCGTTCCGTGTAGAC
AGTTCGCTCCAAGCTGGGCTGTGTGCAAGAACCCCCCGTTCAGCCCGACTGCTGCGCCTTATCCGGTAAC
TATCATCTTGAGTCCAACCCGGAAAGACACGACAAAACGCCACTGGCAGCAGCCATTGGTAACTGAGAAT
TAGTGGATTTAGATATCGAGAGTCTTGAAGTGGTGGCCTAACAGAGGCTACACTGAAAGGACAGTATTTG
GTATCTGCGCTCCACTAAAGCCAGTTACCAGGTTAAGCAGTTCCCCAACTGACTTAACCTTCGATCAAAC
CGCCTCCCCAGGCGGTTTT
Features (pLannotate 1.2.2; 11 found; start..end, strand, type, name):
   1236..1309    -  promoter       lacI promoter (fragment): lacI
   1596..1663    +  misc_RNA       tracrRNA (fragment): trans-activating CRISPR RNA for the Streptococcus pyogenes CRISPR/Cas9 system
   1989..2023    +  promoter       J23119 promoter: bacterial promoter (Registry of Standard Biological Parts BBa J23119)
   2191..2213    +  RBS            RBS: efficient ribosome binding site from bacteriophage T7 gene 10 (Olins and Rangwala, 1989)
   2221..2928    +  CDS            mCherry: mCherry is a basic (constitutively fluorescent) red fluorescent protein published in 2004, derived from Discosoma sp.. It is reported to be a very rapidly-maturing monomer with low acid sensitivity.
   3093..3126    +  terminator     rrnB T1 terminator (fragment): Escherichia coli rrnB; transcription terminator T1 from the E. coli rrnB gene
   3218..3245    +  terminator     rrnB T2 terminator: transcription terminator T2 from the E. coli rrnB gene
   3367..3424    +  promoter       AmpR promoter (fragment): bla
   3433..4248    -  CDS            KanR: aminoglycoside phosphotransferase; aph(3')-Ia; confers resistance to kanamycin in bacteria or G418 (Geneticin®) in eukaryotes
   4249..4340    -  promoter       AmpR promoter: bla
   4358..74      -  rep_origin     ColA ori (across the origin): Plasmids containing the ColA origin of replication can be propagated in E. coli cells that contain additional plasmids with compatible origins.
