[The description below was written by a language model from this plasmid's Addgene catalogue record and pLannotate feature annotations shown in this document.]
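Description:
pHK001.3QS is a synthetic-biology plasmid for Escherichia coli built on a pColA backbone. It replicates from the ColA origin, which is compatible with other common origins and so allows co-maintenance with additional plasmids. Selection is by kanamycin through an aminoglycoside phosphotransferase (KanR) gene driven by a bla-type promoter. The record lists it as high copy.

The payload is described as an inducible NOT gate "receiver" carrying a binding site for sgRNA3, with sfGFP and mCherry given as alternative insert names. The annotated features show the strong constitutive J23119 promoter upstream of a T7 gene 10 ribosome binding site and an mCherry coding sequence, followed by rrnB T1 and T2 terminators. Upstream of this sit a fragment of the S. pyogenes tracrRNA, consistent with an sgRNA scaffold, and a lacI promoter fragment on the opposite strand, which may relate to the inducible element. The automated annotation does not identify an sfGFP coding sequence, the inducible promoter, or the sgRNA3 binding site itself, and the guide sequence is recorded as unspecified, so the exact wiring of the gate cannot be read from the table.

In a CRISPRi NOT gate, dCas9 loaded with the matching sgRNA binds the target site and represses a reporter, inverting the input. The depositor notes that dCas9 must be supplied from a separate plasmid. The construct belongs to a system for intercellular communication in E. coli, in which M13 phagemids carry messages between cells for multicellular computing. JM101 is named as the working strain for phagemid transfer.
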