Addgene plasmid #235485: pHK001.3QS
Purpose: inducible NOT gate receiver with bs for sgRNA3
Depositing lab: Yolanda Schaerli. Depositing organization: Universite de Lausanne (UNIL). Publication: Engineering intercellular communication using M13 phagemid and CRISPR-based gene regulation for multicellular computing in Escherichia coli. Kusumawardhani H, Zoppi F, Avendano R, Schaerli Y. Nat Commun. 2025 Apr 15;16(1):3569. doi: 10.1038/s41467-025-58760-z. PubMed 40234414.
Backbone
  Vector backbone: pColA
  Vector type: Synthetic Biology
Growth in bacteria
  Bacterial resistance: Kanamycin, 50 μg/mL
  Growth temperature: 37°C
  Growth strain: DH5alpha
  Copy number: High Copy
Gene/Insert
  Gene/Insert name: NOT gate (alt names: sfGFP; mCherry)
  gRNA/shRNA sequence: Unspecified
  Species: Escherichia coli
  Cloning method: Gibson Cloning
Terms and licenses: Academic/Nonprofit Terms; Industry Terms: Not Available to Industry
Depositor comments: JM101 (working strain for phagemid transfer). Requires the dCas9 plasmid, pJ1996v2 (Addgene plasmid #140664). Please visit https://doi.org/10.1101/2024.08.28.610043 for bioRxiv preprint.
How to cite: pHK001.3QS was a gift from Yolanda Schaerli (Addgene plasmid # 235485 ; http://n2t.net/addgene:235485 ; RRID:Addgene_235485)
